>Addgene plasmid #91280 | pHH0103_SH3RF3-1/2 | addgene full sequence | sequence record 191077 | Addgene NGS Result
ATGACATTAACCTATAAAAATAGGCGTATCACGAGGCCCTTTCGTCTTCAAGAATTCCCGACACCATCGA
ATGGTGCAAAACCTTTCGCGGTATGGCATGATAGCGCCCGGAAGAGAGTCAATTCAGGGTGGTGAATGTG
AAACCAGTAACGTTATACGATGTCGCAGAGTATGCCGGTGTCTCTTATCAGACCGTTTCCCGCGTGGTGA
ACCAGGCCAGCCACGTTTCTGCGAAAACGCGGGAAAAAGTGGAAGCGGCGATGGCGGAGCTGAATTACAT
TCCCAACCGCGTGGCACAACAACTGGCGGGCAAACAGTCGTTGCTGATTGGCGTTGCCACCTCCAGTCTG
GCCCTGCACGCGCCGTCGCAAATTGTCGCGGCGATTAAATCTCGCGCCGATCAACTGGGTGCCAGCGTGG
TGGTGTCGATGGTAGAACGAAGCGGCGTCGAAGCCTGTAAAGCGGCGGTGCACAATCTTCTCGCGCAACG
CGTCAGTGGGCTGATCATTAACTATCCGCTGGATGACCAGGATGCCATTGCTGTGGAAGCTGCCTGCACT
AATGTTCCGGCGTTATTTCTTGATGTCTCTGACCAGACACCCATCAACAGTATTATTTTCTCCCATGAAG
ACGGTACGCGACTGGGCGTGGAGCATCTGGTCGCATTGGGTCACCAGCAAATCGCGCTGTTAGCGGGCCC
ATTAAGTTCTGTCTCGGCGCGTCTGCGTCTGGCTGGCTGGCATAAATATCTCACTCGCAATCAAATTCAG
CCGATAGCGGAACGGGAAGGCGACTGGAGTGCCATGTCCGGTTTTCAACAAACCATGCAAATGCTGAATG
AGGGCATCGTTCCCACTGCGATGCTGGTTGCCAACGATCAGATGGCGCTGGGCGCAATGCGCGCCATTAC
CGAGTCCGGGCTGCGCGTTGGTGCGGATATCTCGGTAGTGGGATACGACGATACCGAAGACAGCTCATGT
TATATCCCGCCGTTAACCACCATCAAACAGGATTTTCGCCTGCTGGGGCAAACCAGCGTGGACCGCTTGC
TGCAACTCTCTCAGGGCCAGGCGGTGAAGGGCAATCAGCTGTTGCCCGTCTCACTGGTGAAAAGAAAAAC
CACCCTGGCGCCCAATACGCAAACCGCCTCTCCCCGCGCGTTGGCCGATTCATTAATGCAGCTGGCACGA
CAGGTTTCCCGACTGGAAAGCGGGCAGTGAGCGCAACGCAATTAATGTAAGTTAGCTCACTCATTAGGCA
CAATTCTCATGTTTGACAGCTTATCATCGACTGCACGGTGCACCAATGCTTCTGGCGTCAGGCAGCCATC
GGAAGCTGTGGTATGGCTGTGCAGGTCGTAAATCACTGCATAATTCGTGTCGCTCAAGGCGCACTCCCGT
TCTGGATAATGTTTTTTGCGCCGACATCATAACGGTTCTGGCAAATATTCTGAAATGAGCTGTTGACAAT
TAATCATCGGCTCGTATAATGTGTGGAATTGTGAGCGGATAACAATTTCACACAGGAAACAGCCAGTCCG
TTTAGGTGTTTTCACGAGCACTTCACCAACAAGGACCATAGATTATGAAAATCGAAGAACACCATCACCA
TCACCATTCCAGCGGTAAGCTTATGTCCCCTATACTAGGTTATTGGAAAATTAAGGGCCTTGTGCAACCC
ACTCGACTTCTTTTGGAATATCTTGAAGAAAAATATGAAGAGCATTTGTATGAGCGCGATGAAGGTGATA
AATGGCGAAACAAAAAGTTTGAATTGGGTTTGGAGTTTCCCAATCTTCCTTATTATATTGATGGTGATGT
TAAATTAACACAGTCTATGGCCATCATACGTTATATAGCTGACAAGCACAACATGTTGGGTGGTTGTCCA
AAAGAGCGTGCAGAGATTTCAATGCTTGAAGGAGCGGTTTTGGATATTAGATACGGTGTTTCGAGAATTG
CATATAGTAAAGACTTTGAAACTCTCAAAGTTGATTTTCTTAGCAAGCTACCTGAAATGCTGAAAATGTT
CGAAGATCGTTTATGTCATAAAACATATTTAAATGGTGATCATGTAACCCATCCTGACTTCATGTTGTAT
GACGCTCTTGATGTTGTTTTATACATGGACCCAATGTGCCTGGATGCGTTCCCAAAATTAGTTTGTTTTA
AAAAACGTATTGAAGCTATCCCACAAATTGATAAGTACTTGAAATCCAGCAAGTATATAGCATGGCCTTT
GCAGGGCTGGCAAGCCACGTTTGGTGGTGGCGACCATCCTCCAAAATCGGATCTGGAAGTTCTGTTCCAG
GGGCCCCTGTCCAGCGGTCTGGTTCCGCGTGGTTCCGGTACCGCGGCCCAGCCGGCCAATGTCTACCTGG
CACTGTACGCATATAAACCGCAAAAATCAGATGAACTGGAACTGCATAAAGGCGAAATGTATCGTGTCCT
GGAAAAATGCCAGGATGGCTGGTTTAAAGGTGCGAGCCTGCGTACCGGCGTGTCTGGTGTTTTCCCGGGC
AACTATGTCACGCCGGTTAGTGCGGCCGCATA
[142 nt withheld, positions 2553-2694]
C
[98 nt withheld, positions 2696-2793]
AGTTTGTACTGGTGACGAAACTCAGTGTCTAGCTAGAGTGGC
[149 nt withheld, positions 2836-2984]
T
[41 nt withheld, positions 2986-3026]
T
[62 nt withheld, positions 3028-3089]
A
[35 nt withheld, positions 3091-3125]
CCTCCCTCAATCGGTTGAATGTCGCCCTTTTGTCTTTGGCGCTGGTAAACCATATGAA
[86 nt withheld, positions 3184-3269]
T
[54 nt withheld, positions 3271-3324]
CTAGCGCCGCCCTATACCTTGTCTGCCTCCCCGCGTTGCGTCGCGGTGCATGGAGCCGGGCCACCTCGAC
CTGAATGGAAGCCGGCGGCACCTCGCTAACGGATTCACCACTCCAAGAATTGGAGCCAATCAATTCTTGC
GGAGAACTGTGAATGCGCAAACCAACCCTTGGCAGAACATATCCATCGCGTCCGCCATCTCCAGCAGCCG
CACGCGGCGCATCTCGGGCAGCGTTGGGTCCTGGCCACGGGTGCGCATGATCGTGCTCCTGTCGTTGAGG
ACCCGGCTAGGCTGGCGGGGTTGCCTTACTGGTTAGCAGAATGAATCACCGATACGCGAGCGAACGTGAA
GCGACTGCTGCTGCAAAACGTCTGCGACCTGAGCAACAACATGAATGGTCTTCGGTTTCCGTGTTTCGTA
AAGTCTGGAAACGCGGAAGTCAGCGCCCTGCACCATTATGTTCCGGATCTGCATCGCAGGATGCTGCTGG
CTACCCTGTGGAACACCTACATCTGTATTAACGAAGCGCTGGCATTGACCCTGAGTGATTTTTCTCTGGT
CCCGCCGCATCCATACCGCCAGTTGTTTACCCTCACAACGTTCCAGTAACCGGGCATGTTCATCATCAGT
AACCCGTATCGTGAGCATCCTCTCTCGTTTCATCGGTATCATTACCCCCATGAACAGAAATCCCCCTTAC
ACGGAGGCATCAGTGACCAAACAGGAAAAAACCGCCCTTAACATGGCCCGCTTTATCAGAAGCCAGACAT
TAACGCTTCTGGAGAAACTCAACGAGCTGGACGCGGATGAACAGGCAGACATCTGTGAATCGCTTCACGA
CCACGCTGATGAGCTTTACCGCAGGATCCGCGAAATTGTAAGCGTTAATATTTTGTTAAAATTCGCGTTA
AATTTTTGTTAAATCAGCTCATTTTTTAACCAATAGGCCGAAATCGGCAAAATCCCTTATAAATCAAAAG
AATAGACCGAGATAGGGT
[37 nt withheld, positions 4323-4359]
AAAGAACGTGGACTCCAACGTCAAAGG
[49 nt withheld, positions 4387-4435]
T
[91 nt withheld, positions 4437-4527]
G
[124 nt withheld, positions 4529-4652]
CGCGGATCCTGCCTCGCGCGTTTCGGTGATGACGGTGAAAACCTCTGACACATGCAGCTCCCGGAGACGG
TCACAGCTTGTCTGTAAGCGGATGCCGGGAGCAGACAAGCCCGTCAGGGCGCGTCAGCGGGTGTTGGCGG
GTGTCGGGGCGCAGCCATGACCCAGTCACGTAGCGATAGCGGAGTGTATACTGGCTTAACTATGCGGCAT
CAGAGCAGATTGTACTGAGAGTGCACCATATGCGGTGTGAAATACCGCACAGATGCGTAAGGAGAAAATA
CCGCATCAGGCGCTCTTCCGCTTCCTCGCTCACTGACTCGCTGCGCTCGGTCGTTCGGCTGCGGCGAGCG
GTATCAGCTCACTCAAAGGCGGTAATACGGTTATCCACAGAATCAGGGGATAACGCAGGAAAGAACATGT
GAGCAAAAGGCCAGCAAAAGGCCAGGAACCGTAAAAAGGCCGCGTTGCTGGCGTTTTTCCATAGGCTCCG
CCCCCCTGACGAGCATCACAAAAATCGACGCTCAAGTCAGAGGTGGCGAAACCCGACAGGACTATAAAGA
TACCAGGGTTTCCCCCTGGAAGCTCCCTCGTGCGCTCTCCTGTTCCGACCCTGCCGCTTACCGGATACCT
GTCCGCCTTTCTCCCTTCGGGAAGCGTGGCGCTTTCTCATAGCTCACGCTGTAGGTATCTCAGTTCGGTG
TAGGTCGTTCGCTCCAAGCTGGGCTGTGTGCACGAACCCCCCGTTCAGCCCGACCGCTGCGCCTTATCCG
GTAACTATCGTCTTGAGTCCAACCCGGTAAGACACGACTTATCGCCACTGGCAGCAGCCACTGGTAACAG
GATTAGCAGAGCGAGGTATGTAGGCGGTGCTACAGAGTTCTTGAAGTGGTGGCCTAACTACGGCTACACT
AGAAGGACAGTATTTGGTATCTGCGCTCTGCTGAAGCCAGTTACCTTCGGAAAAAGAGTTGGTAGCTCTT
GATCCGGCAAACAAACCACCGCTGGTAGCGGTGGTTTTTTTGTTTGCAAGCAGCAGATTACGCGCAGAAA
AAAAGGATCTCAAGAAGATCCTTTGATCTTTTCTACGGGGTCTGACGCTCAGTGGAACGAAAACTCACGT
TAAGGGATTTTGGTCATGAGATTATCAAAAAGGATCTTCACCTAGATCCTTTTAAATTAAAAATGAAGTT
TTAAATCAATCTAAAGTATATATGAGTAAACTTGGTCTGACAGTTACCAATGCTTAATCAGTGAGGCACC
TATCTCAGCGATCTGTCTATTTCGTTCATCCATAGTTGCCTGACTCCCCGTCGTGTAGATAACTACGATA
CGGGAGGGCTTACCATCTGGCCCCAGTGCTGCAATGATACCGCGAGACCCACGCTCACCGGCTCCAGATT
TATCAGCAATAAACCAGCCAGCCGGAAGGGCCGAGCGCAGAAGTGGTCCTGCAACTTTATCCGCCTCCAT
CCAGTCTATTAATTGTTGCCGGGAAGCTAGAGTAAGTAGTTCGCCAGTTAATAGTTTGCGCAACGTTGTT
GCCATTGCTGCAGGCATCGTGGTGTCACGCTCGTCGTTTGGTATGGCTTCATTCAGCTCCGGTTCCCAAC
GATCAAGGCGAGTTACATGATCCCCCATGTTGTGCAAAAAAGCGGTTAGCTCCTTCGGTCCTCCGATCGT
TGTCAGAAGTAAGTTGGCCGCAGTGTTATCACTCATGGTTATGGCAGCACTGCATAATTCTCTTACTGTC
ATGCCATCCGTAAGATGCTTTTCTGTGACTGGTGAGTACTCAACCAAGTCATTCTGAGAATAGTGTATGC
GGCGACCGAGTTGCTCTTGCCCGGCGTCAACACGGGATAATACCGCGCCACATAGCAGAACTTTAAAAGT
GCTCATCATTGGAAAACGTTCTTCGGGGCGAAAACTCTCAAGGATCTTACCGCTGTTGAGATCCAGTTCG
ATGTAACCCACTCGTGCACCCAACTGATCTTCAGCATCTTTTACTTTCACCAGCGTTTCTGGGTGAGCAA
AAACAGGAAGGCAAAATGCCGCAAAAAAGGGAATAAGGGCGACACGGAAATGTTGAATACTCATACTCTT
CCTTTTTCAATATTATTGAAGCATTTATCAGGGTTATTGTCTCATGAGCGGATACATATTTGAATGTATT
TAGAAAAATAAACAAATAGGGGTTCCGCGCACATTTCCCCGAAAAGTGCCACCTGACGTCTAAGAAACCA
TTATTATC
Features (pLannotate 1.2.2; 21 found; start..end, strand, type, name):
     60..137     +  promoter       lacIq promoter: lacI (mutant); In the lacIq allele, a single base change in the promoter boosts expression of the lacI gene about 10-fold.
    138..1220    +  CDS            lacI: lac repressor; lacI; The lac repressor binds to the lac operator to inhibit transcription in E. coli. This inhibition can be relieved by adding lactose or isopropyl-β-D-thiogalactopyranoside (IPTG).
   1233..1254    +  protein_bind   CAP binding site: CAP binding activates transcription in the presence of cAMP. E. coli catabolite activator protein
   1273..1290    +  promoter       tet promoter (fragment): E. coli promoter for tetracycline efflux protein gene
   1463..1491    +  promoter       tac promoter: strong E. coli promoter; hybrid between the trp and lac UV5 promoters
   1499..1515    +  protein_bind   lac operator: The lac repressor binds to the lac operator to inhibit transcription in E. coli. This inhibition can be relieved by adding lactose or isopropyl-β-D-thiogalactopyranoside (IPTG). lac repressor encoded by lacI
   1600..1617    +  CDS            6xHis: 6xHis affinity tag
   1633..2286    +  CDS            GST26_SCHJA: Experimental evidence at protein level: Swiss-Prot protein existence level 1. GST isoenzymes appear to play a central role in the parasite detoxification system. Other functions are also suspected including a role in increasing the solubility of haematin in the parasite gut. From Schistosoma japonicum (Blood fluke).
   2311..2541    +  CDS            Sh3rf3 (fragment): SH3R3_MOUSE - Also known as Posh2, Sh3md4. Experimental evidence at protein level: Swiss-Prot protein existence level 1. Has E3 ubiquitin-protein ligase activity. From Mus musculus (Mouse).
   2557..2604    +  terminator     fd terminator (sequence withheld): central terminator from bacteriophage fd (Otsuka and Kunisawa, 1982)
   2609..2821    +  CDS            M13 gene III (fragment) (sequence partly withheld): pIII; III; minor coat protein
   2836..3306    +  CDS            M13 gene III (fragment) (sequence partly withheld): pIII; III; minor coat protein
   3328..3398    +  CDS            TcR (fragment): tetracycline efflux protein; tet; confers resistance to tetracycline
   3640..4020    -  CDS            YPB1_ECOLX: Protein predicted: Swiss-Prot protein existence level 4. From Escherichia coli.
   4037..4188    +  CDS            rop (fragment): Rop protein, which maintains plasmids at low copy number; rop
   4224..4652    -  rep_origin     f1 ori (sequence partly withheld): f1 bacteriophage origin of replication; arrow indicates direction of (+) strand synthesis
   4661..4700    +  CDS            rop (fragment): Rop protein, which maintains plasmids at low copy number; rop
   4802..4942    +  misc_feature   bom: basis of mobility region from pBR322
   5128..5715    -  rep_origin     ori: high-copy-number ColE1/pMB1/pBR322/pUC origin of replication
   5886..6746    -  CDS            AmpR: β-lactamase; bla; confers resistance to ampicillin, carbenicillin, and related antibiotics
   6747..6851    -  promoter       AmpR promoter: bla
