[The description below was written by a language model from this plasmid's Addgene catalogue record and pLannotate feature annotations shown in this document.]
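Description:
pHH0103_SH3RF3-1/2 is a bacterial expression plasmid for producing and purifying an isolated SH3 domain from human SH3RF3 (also known as POSH2 or SH3MD4), a protein annotated as having E3 ubiquitin ligase activity. The 195 bp insert was cloned between SfiI and NotI sites of the pHH0103 backbone. In the roughly 6.9 kb sequenced plasmid it lies downstream of a 6xHis tag and the Schistosoma japonicum glutathione S-transferase coding sequence, all on the same strand, an arrangement consistent with a His-GST-SH3 fusion that allows affinity capture by either tag. The annotation software matched the insert to the mouse Sh3rf3 orthologue, but the catalogue entry gives the species as human, so this probably reflects sequence conservation rather than a different origin.

Expression is driven by the hybrid tac promoter with an adjacent lac operator. The plasmid also carries lacI under the up-mutated lacIq promoter, so transcription is held off by lac repressor and induced with IPTG without relying on a host repressor allele. An fd phage terminator follows the insert. Downstream of it are fragments of M13 gene III, which suggests a phagemid display ancestry; because they lie beyond the terminator, they are presumably not part of the expressed product.

Propagation in E. coli uses a ColE1/pBR322-type origin with the bom region, and selection is by ampicillin resistance from bla under its own promoter. The rop gene appears only as fragments interrupted by an f1 origin, which could support single-stranded DNA production, and small tetracycline-resistance remnants are nonfunctional leftovers. The repository lists the plasmid as low copy. It belongs to a collection built for a family-wide analysis of human SH3 domain binding specificities.
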