Addgene plasmid #91280: pHH0103_SH3RF3-1/2
Purpose: Protein expression and purification of human SH3 domain construct SH3RF3-1/2
Depositing lab: Sachdev Sidhu. Depositing organization: University of Toronto. Publication: Comprehensive Analysis of the Human SH3 Domain Family Reveals a Wide Variety of Non-canonical Specificities. Teyra J, Huang H, Jain S, Guan X, Dong A, Liu Y, Tempel W, Min J, Tong Y, Kim PM, Bader GD, Sidhu SS. Structure. 2017 Oct 3;25(10):1598-1610.e3. doi: 10.1016/j.str.2017.07.017. Epub 2017 Sep 7. PubMed 28890361.
Backbone
  Vector backbone: pHH0103
  Vector type: Bacterial Expression
Growth in bacteria
  Bacterial resistance: Ampicillin, 100 μg/mL
  Growth temperature: 37°C
  Growth strain: DH5alpha
  Copy number: Low Copy
Gene/Insert
  Gene/Insert name: SH3RF3-1/2
  Species: H. sapiens (human)
  Insert size (bp): 195
  Entrez Gene: SH3RF3 (a.k.a. POSH2, SH3MD4, FLJ00204)
  Cloning method: Restriction Enzyme; 5′ cloning site Sfi1 (unknown if destroyed); 3′ cloning site Not1 (unknown if destroyed)
Terms and licenses: Academic/Nonprofit Terms; Industry Terms: Not Available to Industry
How to cite: pHH0103_SH3RF3-1/2 was a gift from Sachdev Sidhu (Addgene plasmid # 91280 ; http://n2t.net/addgene:91280 ; RRID:Addgene_91280)
