>Addgene plasmid #91280 | pHH0103_SH3RF3-1/2 | depositor partial sequence | sequence record 175768 | insert sequence
GGCCCAGCCGGCCAATGTCTACCTGGCACTGTACGCATATAAACCGCAAAAATCAGATGAACTGGAACTG
CATAAAGGCGAAATGTATCGTGTCCTGGAAAAATGCCAGGATGGCTGGTTTAAAGGTGCGAGCCTGCGTA
CCGGCGTGTCTGGTGTTTTCCCGGGCAACTATGTCACGCCGGTTAGTGCGGCCGC
